>Addgene plasmid #206906 | pSA351_SCP1_intron_eGFP | addgene full sequence | sequence record 406190 | Addgene NGS Result
CTGCTTAAGCCTCAATAAAGCTTGCCTTGAGTGCTTCAAGTAGTGTGTGCCCGTCTGTTGTGTGACTCTG
GTAACTAGAGATCCCTCAGACCCTTTTAGTCAGTGTGGAAAATCTCTAGCAGTAGTAGTTCATGTCATCT
TATTATTCAGTATTTATAACTTGCAAAGAAATGAATATCAGAGAGTGAGAGGAACTTGTTTATTGCAGCT
TATAATGGTTACAAATAAAGCAATAGCATCACAAATTTCACAAATAAAGCATTTTTTTCACTGCATTCTA
GTTGTGGTTTGTCCAAACTCATCAATGTATCTTATCATGTCTGGCTCTAGCTATCCCGCCCCTAACTCCG
CCCATCCCGCCCCTAACTCCGCCCAGTTCCGCCCATTCTCCGCCCCATGGCTGACTAATTTTTTTTATTT
ATGCAGAGGCCGAGGCCGCCTCGGCCTCTGAGCTATTCCAGAAGTAGTGAGGAGGCTTTTTTGGAGGCCT
AGGGACGTACCCAATTCGCCCTATAGTGAGTCGTATTACGCGCGCTCACTGGCCGTCGTTTTACAACGTC
GTGACTGGGAAAACCCTGGCGTTACCCAACTTAATCGCCTTGCAGCACATCCCCCTTTCGCCAGCTGGCG
TAATAGCGAAGAGGCCCGCACCGATCGCCCTTCCCAACAGTTGCGCAGCCTGAATGGCGAATGGG
[124 nt withheld, positions 696-819]
C
[91 nt withheld, positions 821-911]
A
[49 nt withheld, positions 913-961]
CCTTTGACGTTGGAGTCCACGTTCTTT
[37 nt withheld, positions 989-1025]
ACCCTATCTCGGTCTATTCTTTTGATTTATAAGGGATTTTGCCGATTTCGGCCTATTGGTTAAAAAATGA
GCTGATTTAACAAAAATTTAACGCGAATTTTAACAAAATATTAACGCTTACAATTTAGGTGGCACTTTTC
GGGGAAATGTGCGCGGAACCCCTATTTGTTTATTTTTCTAAATACATTCAAATATGTATCCGCTCATGAG
ACAATAACCCTGATAAATGCTTCAATAATATTGAAAAAGGAAGAGTATGAGTATTCAACATTTCCGTGTC
GCCCTTATTCCCTTTTTTGCGGCATTTTGCCTTCCTGTTTTTGCTCACCCAGAAACGCTGGTGAAAGTAA
AAGATGCTGAAGATCAGTTGGGTGCACGAGTGGGTTACATCGAACTGGATCTCAACAGCGGTAAGATCCT
TGAGAGTTTTCGCCCCGAAGAACGTTTTCCAATGATGAGCACTTTTAAAGTTCTGCTATGTGGCGCGGTA
TTATCCCGTATTGACGCCGGGCAAGAGCAACTCGGTCGCCGCATACACTATTCTCAGAATGACTTGGTTG
AGTACTCACCAGTCACAGAAAAGCATCTTACGGATGGCATGACAGTAAGAGAATTATGCAGTGCTGCCAT
AACCATGAGTGATAACACTGCGGCCAACTTACTTCTGACAACGATCGGAGGACCGAAGGAGCTAACCGCT
TTTTTGCACAACATGGGGGATCATGTAACTCGCCTTGATCGTTGGGAACCGGAGCTGAATGAAGCCATAC
CAAACGACGAGCGTGACACCACGATGCCTGTAGCAATGGCAACAACGTTGCGCAAACTATTAACTGGCGA
ACTACTTACTCTAGCTTCCCGGCAACAATTAATAGACTGGATGGAGGCGGATAAAGTTGCAGGACCACTT
CTGCGCTCGGCCCTTCCGGCTGGCTGGTTTATTGCTGATAAATCTGGAGCCGGTGAGCGTGGGTCTCGCG
GTATCATTGCAGCACTGGGGCCAGATGGTAAGCCCTCCCGTATCGTAGTTATCTACACGACGGGGAGTCA
GGCAACTATGGATGAACGAAATAGACAGATCGCTGAGATAGGTGCCTCACTGATTAAGCATTGGTAACTG
TCAGACCAAGTTTACTCATATATACTTTAGATTGATTTAAAACTTCATTTTTAATTTAAAAGGATCTAGG
TGAAGATCCTTTTTGATAATCTCATGACCAAAATCCCTTAACGTGAGTTTTCGTTCCACTGAGCGTCAGA
CCCCGTAGAAAAGATCAAAGGATCTTCTTGAGATCCTTTTTTTCTGCGCGTAATCTGCTGCTTGCAAACA
AAAAAACCACCGCTACCAGCGGTGGTTTGTTTGCCGGATCAAGAGCTACCAACTCTTTTTCCGAAGGTAA
CTGGCTTCAGCAGAGCGCAGATACCAAATACTGTTCTTCTAGTGTAGCCGTAGTTAGGCCACCACTTCAA
GAACTCTGTAGCACCGCCTACATACCTCGCTCTGCTAATCCTGTTACCAGTGGCTGCTGCCAGTGGCGAT
AAGTCGTGTCTTACCGGGTTGGACTCAAGACGATAGTTACCGGATAAGGCGCAGCGGTCGGGCTGAACGG
GGGGTTCGTGCACACAGCCCAGCTTGGAGCGAACGACCTACACCGAACTGAGATACCTACAGCGTGAGCT
ATGAGAAAGCGCCACGCTTCCCGAAGGGAGAAAGGCGGACAGGTATCCGGTAAGCGGCAGGGTCGGAACA
GGAGAGCGCACGAGGGAGCTTCCAGGGGGAAACGCCTGGTATCTTTATAGTCCTGTCGGGTTTCGCCACC
TCTGACTTGAGCGTCGATTTTTGTGATGCTCGTCAGGGGGGCGGAGCCTATGGAAAAACGCCAGCAACGC
GGCCTTTTTACGGTTCCTGGCCTTTTGCTGGCCTTTTGCTCACATGTTCTTTCCTGCGTTATCCCCTGAT
TCTGTGGATAACCGTATTACCGCCTTTGAGTGAGCTGATACCGCTCGCCGCAGCCGAACGACCGAGCGCA
GCGAGTCAGTGAGCGAGGAAGCGGAAGAGCGCCCAATACGCAAACCGCCTCTCCCCGCGCGTTGGCCGAT
TCATTAATGCAGCTGGCACGACAGGTTTCCCGACTGGAAAGCGGGCAGTGAGCGCAACGCAATTAAGGTG
AGTTAGCTCACTCATTAGGCACCCCAGGCTTTACACTTTATGCTTCCGGCTCGTATGTTGTGTGGAATTG
TGAGCGGATAACAATTTCACACAGGAAACAGCTATGACCATGATTACGCCAAGCGCGCAATTAACCCTCA
CTAAAGGGAACAAAAGCTGGAGCTGCAAGCTTAATGTAGTCTTATGCAATACTCTTGTAGTCTTGCAACA
TGGTAACGATGAGTTAGCAACATGCCTTACAAGGAGAGAAAAAGCACCGTGCATGCCGATTGGTGGAAGT
AAGGTGGTACGATCGTGCCTTATTAGGAAGGCAACAGACGGGTCTGACATGGATTGGACGAACCACTGAA
TTGCCGCATTGCAGAGATATTGTATTTAAGTGCCTAGCTCGATACATAAACGGGTCTCTCTGGTTAGACC
AGATCTGAGCCTGGGAGCTCTCTGGCTAACTAGGGAACCCACTGCTTAAGCCTCAATAAAGCTTGCCTTG
AGTGCTTCAAGTAGTGTGTGCCCGTCTGTTGTGTGACTCTGGTAACTAGAGATCCCTCAGACCCTTTTAG
TCAGTGTGGAAAATCTCTAGCAGTGGCGCCCGAACAGGGACTTGAAAGCGAAAGGGAAACCAGAGGAGCT
CTCTCGACGCAGGACTCGGCTTGCTGAAGCGCGCACGGCAAGAGGCGAGGGGCGGCGACTGGTGAGTACG
CCAAAAATTTTGACTAGCGGAGGCTAGAAGGAGAGAGATGGGTGCGAGAGCGTCAGTATTAAGCGGGGGA
GAATTAGATCGCGATGGGAAAAAATTCGGTTAAGGCCAGGGGGAAAGAAAAAATATAAATTAAAACATAT
AGTATGGGCAAGCAGGGAGCTAGAACGATTCGCAGTTAATCCTGGCCTGTTAGAAACATCAGAAGGCTGT
AGACAAATACTGGGACAGCTACAACCATCCCTTCAGACAGGATCAGAAGAACTTAGATCATTATATAATA
CAGTAGCAACCCTCTATTGTGTGCATCAAAGGATAGAGATAAAAGACACCAAGGAAGCTTTAGACAAGAT
AGAGGAAGAGCAAAACAAAAGTAAGACCACCGCACAGCAAGCGGCCGCTGATCTTCAGACCTGGAGGAGG
AGATATGAGGGACAATTGGAGAAGTGAATTATATAAATATAAAGTAGTAAAAATTGAACCATTAGGAGTA
GCACCCACCAAGGCAAAGAGAAGAGTGGTGCAGAGAGAAAAAAGAGCAGTGGGAATAGGAGCTTTGTTCC
TTGGGTTCTTGGGAGCAGCAGGAAGCACTATGGGCGCAGCGTCAATGACGCTGACGGTACAGGCCAGACA
ATTATTGTCTGGTATAGTGCAGCAGCAGAACAATTTGCTGAGGGCTATTGAGGCGCAACAGCATCTGTTG
CAACTCACAGTCTGGGGCATCAAGCAGCTCCAGGCAAGAATCCTGGCTGTGGAAAGATACCTAAAGGATC
AACAGCTCCTGGGGATTTGGGGTTGCTCTGGAAAACTCATTTGCACCACTGCTGTGCCTTGGAATGCTAG
TTGGAGTAATAAATCTCTGGAACAGATTTGGAATCACACGACCTGGATGGAGTGGGACAGAGAAATTAAC
AATTACACAAGCTTAATACACTCCTTAATTGAAGAATCGCAAAACCAGCAAGAAAAGAATGAACAAGAAT
TATTGGAATTAGATAAATGGGCAAGTTTGTGGAATTGGTTTAACATAACAAATTGGCTGTGGTATATAAA
ATTATTCATAATGATAGTAGGAGGCTTGGTAGGTTTAAGAATAGTTTTTGCTGTACTTTCTATAGTGAAT
AGAGTTAGGCAGGGATATTCACCATTATCGTTTCAGACCCACCTCCCAACCCCGAGGGGACCCGACAGGC
CCGAAGGAATAGAAGAAGAAGGTGGAGAGAGAGACAGAGACAGATCCATTCGATTAGTGAACGGATCTCG
ACGGTATCGGTTAACTTTTAAAAGAAAAGGGGGGATTGGGGGGTACAGTGCAGGGGAAAGAATAGTAGAC
ATAATAGCAACAGACATACAAACTAAAGAATTACAAAAACAAATTACAAAAATTCAAAATTTTATCGATC
ACGAGACTAGCCTCGAGTCGCTGAGCTCCCTAGGGTACTTATATAAGGGGGTGGGGGCGCGTTCGTCCTC
AGTCGCGATCGAACACTCGAGCCGAGCAGACGTGCCTACGGACCGGGGCCCGAATTAATTCGCTGTCTGC
GAGGGCCAGCTGTTGGGGTGAGTACTCCCTCTCAAAAGCGGGCATGACTTCTGCGCTAAGATTGTCAGTT
TCCAAAAACGAGGAGGATTTGATATTCACCTGGCCCGCGGTGATGCCTTTGAGGGTGGCCGCGTCCATCT
GGTCAGAAAAGACAATCTTTTTGTTGTCAAGCTTGAGGTGTGGCAGGCTTGAGATCTGGCCATACACTTG
AGTGACAATGACATCCACTTTGCCTTTCTCTCCACAGGTGTCCACTCCCAGGTCACCGGTCGCCACCATG
GTGAGCAAGGGCGAGGAGCTGTTCACCGGGGTGGTGCCCATCCTGGTCGAGCTGGACGGCGACGTAAACG
GCCACAAGTTCAGCGTGTCCGGCGAGGGCGAGGGCGATGCCACCTACGGCAAGCTGACCCTGAAGTTCAT
CTGCACCACCGGCAAGCTGCCCGTGCCCTGGCCCACCCTCGTGACCACCCTGACCTACGGCGTGCAGTGC
TTCAGCCGCTACCCCGACCACATGAAGCAGCACGACTTCTTCAAGTCCGCCATGCCCGAAGGCTACGTCC
AGGAGCGCACCATCTTCTTCAAGGACGACGGCAACTACAAGACCCGCGCCGAGGTGAAGTTCGAGGGCGA
CACCCTGGTGAACCGCATCGAGCTGAAGGGCATCGACTTCAAGGAGGACGGCAACATCCTGGGGCACAAG
CTGGAGTACAACTACAACAGCCACAACGTCTATATCATGGCCGACAAGCAGAAGAACGGCATCAAGGTGA
ACTTCAAGATCCGCCACAACATCGAGGACGGCAGCGTGCAGCTCGCCGACCACTACCAGCAGAACACCCC
CATCGGCGACGGCCCCGTGCTGCTGCCCGACAACCACTACCTGAGCACCCAGTCCGCCCTGAGCAAAGAC
CCCAACGAGAAGCGCGATCACATGGTCCTGCTGGAGTTCGTGACCGCCGCCGGGATCACTCTCGGCATGG
ACGAGCTGTACAAGTAAAGCGGCCGCGTCGACAATCAACCTCTGGATTACAAAATTTGTGAAAGATTGAC
TGGTATTCTTAACTATGTTGCTCCTTTTACGCTATGTGGATACGCTGCTTTAATGCCTTTGTATCATGCT
ATTGCTTCCCGTATGGCTTTCATTTTCTCCTCCTTGTATAAATCCTGGTTGCTGTCTCTTTATGAGGAGT
TGTGGCCCGTTGTCAGGCAACGTGGCGTGGTGTGCACTGTGTTTGCTGACGCAACCCCCACTGGTTGGGG
CATTGCCACCACCTGTCAGCTCCTTTCCGGGACTTTCGCTTTCCCCCTCCCTATTGCCACGGCGGAACTC
ATCGCCGCCTGCCTTGCCCGCTGCTGGACAGGGGCTCGGCTGTTGGGCACTGACAATTCCGTGGTGTTGT
CGGGGAAGCTGACGTCCTTTCCATGGCTGCTCGCCTGTGTTGCCACCTGGATTCTGCGCGGGACGTCCTT
CTGCTACGTCCCTTCGGCCCTCAATCCAGCGGACCTTCCTTCCCGCGGCCTGCTGCCGGCTCTGCGGCCT
CTTCCGCGTCTTCGCCTTCGCCCTCAGACGAGTCGGATCTCCCTTTGGGCCGCCTCCCCGCCTGGAATTG
TACCTTTAAGACCAATGACTTACAAGGCAGCTGTAGATCTTAGCCACTTTTTAAAAGAAAAGGGGGGACT
GGAAGGGCTAATTCACTCCCAACGAAGACAAGATCTAAGGATGGGCTATGAGGTGGTCGAGGGACCATGC
ATTCTGGGTGCACAGCTGAGGAAAAGCCCCAGAGGATGTCCCCCCGCGTTCATACCCTAAGAGAAGATGC
AACAGGAACAAGAAATTGCACAACAGAGCTCTGTGGACCATGAAAAGGCCCCTTCCTCCACAGTGTCCCT
CCGGCGCCCTCTACTGACAAAGCTTGATATCGTGCTTGCTGCAAAGAAGGGCTTAGAGTCCAGTCCATCA
AGGAGCAGGCACTCACGGGGAAGTTGGAAGCTGAGAGGCAAGAAGAAACCAGGGCTCTGCAAACTACGGC
CACCATTCAGACGTATGCTTTTTGCTTGTACTGGGTCTCTCTGGTTAGACCAGATCTGAGCCTGGGAGCT
CTCTGGCTAACTAGGGAACCCA
Features (pLannotate 1.2.2; 25 found; start..end, strand, type, name):
    193..314     +  polyA_signal   SV40 poly(A) signal: SV40 polyadenylation signal
    354..489     +  rep_origin     SV40 ori: SV40 origin of replication
    510..528     -  promoter       T7 promoter: promoter for bacteriophage T7 RNA polymerase
    536..691     +  CDS            lacZα (fragment): LacZα fragment of β-galactosidase; lacZ fragment
    696..1124    +  rep_origin     f1 ori (sequence partly withheld): f1 bacteriophage origin of replication; arrow indicates direction of (+) strand synthesis
   1177..1281    +  promoter       AmpR promoter: bla
   1282..2142    +  CDS            AmpR: β-lactamase; bla; confers resistance to ampicillin, carbenicillin, and related antibiotics
   2313..2901    +  rep_origin     ori: high-copy-number ColE1/pMB1/pBR322/pUC origin of replication
   3084..3176    +  CDS            lacI (fragment): lac repressor; lacI; The lac repressor binds to the lac operator to inhibit transcription in E. coli. This inhibition can be relieved by adding lactose or isopropyl-β-D-thiogalactopyranoside (IPTG).
   3193..3210    +  protein_bind   CAP binding site (fragment): CAP binding activates transcription in the presence of cAMP. E. coli catabolite activator protein
   3225..3255    +  promoter       lac promoter: promoter for the E. coli lac operon
   3263..3279    +  protein_bind   lac operator: The lac repressor binds to the lac operator to inhibit transcription in E. coli. This inhibition can be relieved by adding lactose or isopropyl-β-D-thiogalactopyranoside (IPTG). lac repressor encoded by lacI
   3324..3342    +  promoter       T3 promoter: promoter for bacteriophage T3 RNA polymerase
   3370..3596    +  promoter       RSV promoter: Rous sarcoma virus enhancer/promoter
   3597..3777    +  LTR            5' LTR (truncated): truncated 5' long terminal repeat (LTR) from HIV-1
   3824..3949    +  misc_feature   HIV-1 Ψ: packaging signal of human immunodeficiency virus type 1
   3933..4296    +  CDS            HIV-1 gag (fragment): gag protein from human immunodeficiency virus 1; gag
   4442..4675    +  misc_feature   RRE: The Rev response element (RRE) of HIV-1 allows for Rev-dependent mRNA export from the nucleus to the cytoplasm.
   5052..5152    +  CDS            Rev (fragment): human immunodeficiency virus 1 (HIV-1) Rev protein; rev; enhances nuclear export of unspliced and incompletely spliced viral mRNAs
   5171..5288    +  misc_feature   cPPT/CTS: central polypurine tract and central termination sequence of HIV-1
   5453..5682    +  intron         chimeric intron: chimera between introns from adenovirus and immunoglobulin heavy chain genes
   5713..6432    +  CDS            EGFP: the original enhanced GFP (Yang et al., 1996) mammalian codon-optimized
   6448..7036    +  misc_feature   WPRE: woodchuck hepatitis virus posttranscriptional regulatory element
   7045..7152    +  CDS            nef (fragment): NEF_HV1LA - Experimental evidence at protein level: Swiss-Prot protein existence level 1. Extracellular Nef protein targets CD4(+) T-lymphocytes for apoptosis by interacting with CXCR4 surface receptors. From Human immunodeficiency virus type 1 group M subtype B (isolate Lai) (HIV-1).
   7498..121     +  LTR            5' LTR (truncated) (across the origin): truncated 5' long terminal repeat (LTR) from HIV-1
