[The description below was written by a language model from this plasmid's Addgene catalogue record and pLannotate feature annotations shown in this document.]
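Description:
pSA351_SCP1_intron_eGFP is a lentiviral reporter plasmid built on the pCCL-PGK backbone (about 7.5 kb) for mammalian expression of eGFP from the SCP1 promoter. It is maintained in E. coli through a high-copy ColE1/pUC-type origin with ampicillin selection from the β-lactamase gene. The bacterial portion also carries an f1 origin, lac promoter/operator and lacZα remnants, and flanking T7 and T3 promoters. An SV40 origin and SV40 polyadenylation signal lie just downstream of the 3' LTR.

The transfer cassette has the layout of a third-generation vector. An RSV enhancer/promoter is fused to a truncated HIV-1 5' LTR to drive genomic RNA production in packaging cells. This is followed by the Ψ packaging signal with a partial gag sequence, the Rev response element for Rev-dependent nuclear export, and the cPPT/CTS, which aids nuclear import of the reverse-transcribed genome. The second LTR, spanning the sequence origin, is also annotated as truncated. The annotation labels it a 5' LTR, but its position corresponds to the 3' LTR.

Between the cPPT and this LTR sit a chimeric adenovirus/immunoglobulin intron, the EGFP coding sequence and a WPRE; the intron and WPRE generally enhance transcript processing and expression. The SCP1 promoter named in the catalogue entry is not annotated in the feature table. It presumably occupies the unannotated gap between the cPPT/CTS and the intron. SCP1 is a synthetic "super core promoter", a minimal element with little activity on its own. Given this and the associated publication on cell-type-directed design of synthetic enhancers, the construct fits use as an enhancer-reporter backbone, in which candidate enhancers are cloned upstream and scored by GFP output. The record itself does not state this purpose.
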