Addgene plasmid #206906: pSA351_SCP1_intron_eGFP
Depositing lab: Stein Aerts. Publication: Cell type directed design of synthetic enhancers. Taskiran II, Spanier KI, Dickmanken H, Kempynck N, Pancikova A, Eksi EC, Hulselmans G, Ismail JN, Theunis K, Vandepoel R, Christiaens V, Mauduit D, Aerts S. Nature. 2023 Dec 12. doi: 10.1038/s41586-023-06936-2. PubMed 38086419.
Backbone
  Vector backbone: pCCL-PGK
  Total vector size (bp): 7552
  Vector type: Mammalian Expression, Lentiviral
Growth in bacteria
  Bacterial resistance: Ampicillin, 100 μg/mL
  Growth temperature: 30°C
  Growth strain: NEB Stable
  Copy number: High Copy
Gene/Insert
  Gene/Insert name: eGFP
  Insert size (bp): 717
  Promoter: SCP1
  Cloning method: Gibson Cloning
  Sequencing primers: 5′ ACTAGCCTCGAGTCGCTGAGCTCCCTAGGGTAC; 3′ TGGTGGCGACCGGTGACCTGGGAGTGGACAC
Terms and licenses: Academic/Nonprofit Terms; Industry Terms: Not Available to Industry
How to cite: pSA351_SCP1_intron_eGFP was a gift from Stein Aerts (Addgene plasmid # 206906 ; http://n2t.net/addgene:206906 ; RRID:Addgene_206906)
